Addgene plasmid #139454: LentiGuide-Neo-NCOA7g3 (BB36)
Purpose: Lentiviral vector with gRNA targeting human NCOA7 short isoform; includes neomycin selectable marker
Depositing lab: Caroline Goujon. Depositing organization: CNRS, Delegation Occitanie Est. Publication: The interferon-inducible isoform of NCOA7 inhibits endosome-mediated viral entry. Doyle T, Moncorge O, Bonaventure B, Pollpeter D, Lussignol M, Tauziet M, Apolonia L, Catanese MT, Goujon C, Malim MH. Nat Microbiol. 2018 Dec;3(12):1369-1376. doi: 10.1038/s41564-018-0273-9. Epub 2018 Nov 26. PubMed 30478388.
Backbone
  Vector backbone: LentiGuide-Neo
  Backbone manufacturer: Caroline Goujon (Addgene plasmid # 139449)
  Vector type: Mammalian Expression, Lentiviral
  Selectable markers: Neomycin (select with G418)
Growth in bacteria
  Bacterial resistance: Ampicillin, 100 μg/mL
  Growth temperature: 37°C
  Growth strain: NEB Stable
  Copy number: High Copy
Gene/Insert
  Gene/Insert name: NCOA7 short isoform-targeting sgRNA inserted; resistance gene: neoR
  gRNA/shRNA sequence: g3-NCOA7 5′-gtctggcacaatagaaaatc
  Species: Synthetic
  Entrez Gene: NCOA7 (a.k.a. ERAP140, ESNA1, NCOA7-AS, Nbla00052, Nbla10993, TLDC4, dJ187J11.3)
  Promoter: EF-1a / U6
  Cloning method: Restriction Enzyme; 5′ cloning site BsmBI (unknown if destroyed); 3′ cloning site BsmBI (unknown if destroyed)
  Sequencing primers: 5′ n/a
Resource information
  A portion of this plasmid was derived from a plasmid made by: Caroline Goujon (Addgene plasmid # 139449)
Terms and licenses: Academic/Nonprofit Terms; Industry Terms: Not Available to Industry
How to cite: LentiGuide-Neo-NCOA7g3 (BB36) was a gift from Caroline Goujon (Addgene plasmid # 139454 ; http://n2t.net/addgene:139454 ; RRID:Addgene_139454)
