[The description below was written by a language model from this plasmid's Addgene catalogue record and pLannotate feature annotations shown in this document.]
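Description:
LentiGuide-Neo-NCOA7g3 (BB36) is a third-generation-style, self-inactivating HIV-1 lentiviral transfer plasmid built on the LentiGuide-Neo backbone. It delivers a single guide RNA directed against the short isoform of human NCOA7, which the associated publication describes as interferon-inducible. In bacteria it is maintained through a high-copy ColE1/pUC origin and selected with ampicillin via the β-lactamase gene. An f1 origin, SV40 origin and lac/T7/T3 remnants are carried over from the parental cloning vector.

The viral genome is transcribed in packaging cells from a chimeric RSV promoter fused to a truncated 5' LTR, which removes the need for Tat. It contains the Ψ packaging signal with a partial gag sequence, the RRE for Rev-dependent nuclear export, a cPPT/CTS to aid nuclear import, and a ΔU3 3' LTR that inactivates LTR promoter activity after integration. An SV40 polyadenylation signal lies downstream of the 3' LTR.

Two expression units sit between the LTRs. A human U6 RNA polymerase III promoter drives the NCOA7-targeting spacer, cloned through BsmBI sites, fused to the Streptococcus pyogenes Cas9 gRNA scaffold. The EF-1α core promoter with its intron A drives the neomycin phosphotransferase gene, followed by a WPRE to boost transcript expression, so transduced mammalian cells can be selected with G418.

No Cas9 coding sequence is annotated, so the nuclease must be supplied separately, for example from a Cas9-expressing cell line or a second vector. The plasmid is suited to CRISPR knockout of NCOA7, and the associated publication concerns this isoform's inhibition of endosome-mediated viral entry.
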