Features (pLannotate 1.2.2; 29 found; start..end, strand, type, name):
     14..80      +  CDS            small t antigen (fragment): SV40 (simian virus 40) small t antigen
    106..317     +  promoter       EF-1α core promoter: core promoter for human elongation factor EF-1α
    318..1256    +  intron         EF-1α intron A: intron upstream of the start codon of human EF-1α
   1278..2069    +  CDS            neo: KKA2_KLEPN - Also known as kan, nptII. Experimental evidence at protein level: Swiss-Prot protein existence level 1. Resistance to kanamycin, neomycin, paromomycin, ribostamycin, butirosin and gentamicin B. From Klebsiella pneumoniae.
   2088..2676    +  misc_feature   WPRE: woodchuck hepatitis virus posttranscriptional regulatory element
   2727..2746    +  misc_feature   cPPT/CTS (fragment): central polypurine tract and central termination sequence of HIV-1
   2748..2981    +  LTR            3' LTR (ΔU3): self-inactivating 3' long terminal repeat (LTR) from HIV-1
   3059..3180    +  polyA_signal   SV40 poly(A) signal: SV40 polyadenylation signal
   3220..3355    +  rep_origin     SV40 ori: SV40 origin of replication
   3376..3394    -  promoter       T7 promoter: promoter for bacteriophage T7 RNA polymerase
   3402..3557    +  CDS            lacZα (fragment): LacZα fragment of β-galactosidase; lacZ fragment
   3562..3990    +  rep_origin     f1 ori (sequence partly withheld): f1 bacteriophage origin of replication; arrow indicates direction of (+) strand synthesis
   4043..4147    +  promoter       AmpR promoter: bla
   4148..5008    +  CDS            AmpR: β-lactamase; bla; confers resistance to ampicillin, carbenicillin, and related antibiotics
   5179..5767    +  rep_origin     ori: high-copy-number ColE1/pMB1/pBR322/pUC origin of replication
   5950..6042    +  CDS            lacI (fragment): lac repressor; lacI; The lac repressor binds to the lac operator to inhibit transcription in E. coli. This inhibition can be relieved by adding lactose or isopropyl-β-D-thiogalactopyranoside (IPTG).
   6055..6076    +  protein_bind   CAP binding site: CAP binding activates transcription in the presence of cAMP. E. coli catabolite activator protein
   6091..6121    +  promoter       lac promoter: promoter for the E. coli lac operon
   6129..6145    +  protein_bind   lac operator: The lac repressor binds to the lac operator to inhibit transcription in E. coli. This inhibition can be relieved by adding lactose or isopropyl-β-D-thiogalactopyranoside (IPTG). lac repressor encoded by lacI
   6190..6208    +  promoter       T3 promoter: promoter for bacteriophage T3 RNA polymerase
   6236..6462    +  promoter       RSV promoter: Rous sarcoma virus enhancer/promoter
   6463..6643    +  LTR            5' LTR (truncated): truncated 5' long terminal repeat (LTR) from HIV-1
   6690..6815    +  misc_feature   HIV-1 Ψ: packaging signal of human immunodeficiency virus type 1
   6799..7162    +  CDS            HIV-1 gag (fragment): gag protein from human immunodeficiency virus 1; gag
   7308..7541    +  misc_feature   RRE: The Rev response element (RRE) of HIV-1 allows for Rev-dependent mRNA export from the nucleus to the cytoplasm.
   7918..7944    +  CDS            Rev (fragment): human immunodeficiency virus 1 (HIV-1) Rev protein; rev; enhances nuclear export of unspliced and incompletely spliced viral mRNAs
   7948..8188    +  promoter       U6 promoter: RNA polymerase III promoter for human U6 snRNA
   8218..8293    +  misc_RNA       gRNA scaffold: guide RNA scaffold for the Streptococcus pyogenes CRISPR/Cas9 system
   8349..8466    +  misc_feature   cPPT/CTS: central polypurine tract and central termination sequence of HIV-1
>Addgene plasmid #139454 | LentiGuide-Neo-NCOA7g3 (BB36) | addgene full sequence | sequence record 308477 | Addgene NGS Result
CCCGGGTGCAAAGATGGATAAAGTTTTAAACAGAGAGGAATCTTTGCAGCTAATGGACCTTCTAGGTCTT
GAAAGGAGTGGGAATTGGCTCCGGTGCCCGTCAGTGGGCAGAGCGCACATCGCCCACAGTCCCCGAGAAG
TTGGGGGGAGGGGTCGGCAATTGATCCGGTGCCTAGAGAAGGTGGCGCGGGGTAAACTGGGAAAGTGATG
TCGTGTACTGGCTCCGCCTTTTTCCCGAGGGTGGGGGAGAACCGTATATAAGTGCAGTAGTCGCCGTGAA
CGTTCTTTTTCGCAACGGGTTTGCCGCCAGAACACAGGTAAGTGCCGTGTGTGGTTCCCGCGGGCCTGGC
CTCTTTACGGGTTATGGCCCTTGCGTGCCTTGAATTACTTCCACCTGGCTGCAGTACGTGATTCTTGATC
CCGAGCTTCGGGTTGGAAGTGGGTGGGAGAGTTCGAGGCCTTGCGCTTAAGGAGCCCCTTCGCCTCGTGC
TTGAGTTGAGGCCTGGCCTGGGCGCTGGGGCCGCCGCGTGCGAATCTGGTGGCACCTTCGCGCCTGTCTC
GCTGCTTTCGATAAGTCTCTAGCCATTTAAAATTTTTGATGACCTGCTGCGACGCTTTTTTTCTGGCAAG
ATAGTCTTGTAAATGCGGGCCAAGATCTGCACACTGGTATTTCGGTTTTTGGGGCCGCGGGCGGCGACGG
GGCCCGTGCGTCCCAGCGCACATGTTCGGCGAGGCGGGGCCTGCGAGCGCGGCCACCGAGAATCGGACGG
GGGTAGTCTCAAGCTGGCCGGCCTGCTCTGGTGCCTGGCCTCGCGCCGCCGTGTATCGCCCCGCCCTGGG
CGGCAAGGCTGGCCCGGTCGGCACCAGTTGCGTGAGCGGAAAGATGGCCGCTTCCCGGCCCTGCTGCAGG
GAGCTCAAAATGGAGGACGCGGCGCTCGGGAGAGCGGGCGGGTGAGTCACCCACACAAAGGAAAAGGGCC
TTTCCGTCCTCAGCCGTCGCTTCATGTGACTCCACGGAGTACCGGGCGCCGTCCAGGCACCTCGATTAGT
TCTCGAGCTTTTGGAGTACGTCGTCTTTAGGTTGGGGGGAGGGGTTTTATGCGATGGAGTTTCCCCACAC
TGAGTGGGTGGAGACTGAAGTTAGGCCAGCTTGGCACTTGATGTAATTCTCCTTGGAATTTGCCCTTTTT
GAGTTTGGATCTTGGTTCATTCTCAAGCCTCAGACAGTGGTTCAAAGTTTTTTTCTTCCATTTCAGGTGT
CGTGACGTACGGCCACCATGATTGAACAAGATGGATTGCACGCAGGTTCTCCGGCCGCTTGGGTGGAGAG
GCTATTCGGCTATGACTGGGCACAACAGACAATCGGCTGCTCTGATGCCGCCGTGTTCCGGCTGTCAGCG
CAGGGGCGCCCGGTTCTTTTTGTCAAGACCGACCTGTCCGGTGCCCTGAATGAACTGCAGGACGAGGCAG
CGCGGCTATCGTGGCTGGCCACGACGGGCGTTCCTTGCGCAGCTGTGCTCGACGTTGTCACTGAAGCGGG
AAGGGACTGGCTGCTATTGGGCGAAGTGCCGGGGCAGGATCTCCTGTCATCTCACCTTGCTCCTGCCGAG
AAAGTATCCATCATGGCTGATGCAATGCGGCGGCTGCATACGCTTGATCCGGCTACCTGCCCATTCGACC
ACCAAGCGAAACATCGCATCGAGCGAGCACGTACTCGGATGGAAGCCGGTCTTGTCGATCAGGATGATCT
GGACGAAGAGCATCAGGGGCTCGCGCCAGCCGAACTGTTCGCCAGGCTCAAGGCGCGCATGCCCGACGGC
GAGGATCTCGTCGTGACCCATGGCGATGCCTGCTTGCCGAATATCATGGTGGAAAATGGCCGCTTTTCTG
GATTCATCGACTGTGGCCGGCTGGGTGTGGCGGACCGCTATCAGGACATAGCGTTGGCTACCCGTGATAT
TGCTGAAGAGCTTGGCGGCGAATGGGCTGACCGCTTCCTCGTGCTTTACGGTATCGCCGCTCCCGATTCG
CAGCGCATCGCCTTCTATCGCCTTCTTGACGAGTTCTTCTGAACGCGTTAAGTCGACAATCAACCTCTGG
ATTACAAAATTTGTGAAAGATTGACTGGTATTCTTAACTATGTTGCTCCTTTTACGCTATGTGGATACGC
TGCTTTAATGCCTTTGTATCATGCTATTGCTTCCCGTATGGCTTTCATTTTCTCCTCCTTGTATAAATCC
TGGTTGCTGTCTCTTTATGAGGAGTTGTGGCCCGTTGTCAGGCAACGTGGCGTGGTGTGCACTGTGTTTG
CTGACGCAACCCCCACTGGTTGGGGCATTGCCACCACCTGTCAGCTCCTTTCCGGGACTTTCGCTTTCCC
CCTCCCTATTGCCACGGCGGAACTCATCGCCGCCTGCCTTGCCCGCTGCTGGACAGGGGCTCGGCTGTTG
GGCACTGACAATTCCGTGGTGTTGTCGGGGAAATCATCGTCCTTTCCTTGGCTGCTCGCCTGTGTTGCCA
CCTGGATTCTGCGCGGGACGTCCTTCTGCTACGTCCCTTCGGCCCTCAATCCAGCGGACCTTCCTTCCCG
CGGCCTGCTGCCGGCTCTGCGGCCTCTTCCGCGTCTTCGCCTTCGCCCTCAGACGAGTCGGATCTCCCTT
TGGGCCGCCTCCCCGCGTCGACTTTAAGACCAATGACTTACAAGGCAGCTGTAGATCTTAGCCACTTTTT
AAAAGAAAAGGGGGGACTGGAAGGGCTAATTCACTCCCAACGAAGACAAGATCTGCTTTTTGCTTGTACT
GGGTCTCTCTGGTTAGACCAGATCTGAGCCTGGGAGCTCTCTGGCTAACTAGGGAACCCACTGCTTAAGC
CTCAATAAAGCTTGCCTTGAGTGCTTCAAGTAGTGTGTGCCCGTCTGTTGTGTGACTCTGGTAACTAGAG
ATCCCTCAGACCCTTTTAGTCAGTGTGGAAAATCTCTAGCAGTACGTATAGTAGTTCATGTCATCTTATT
ATTCAGTATTTATAACTTGCAAAGAAATGAATATCAGAGAGTGAGAGGAACTTGTTTATTGCAGCTTATA
ATGGTTACAAATAAAGCAATAGCATCACAAATTTCACAAATAAAGCATTTTTTTCACTGCATTCTAGTTG
TGGTTTGTCCAAACTCATCAATGTATCTTATCATGTCTGGCTCTAGCTATCCCGCCCCTAACTCCGCCCA
TCCCGCCCCTAACTCCGCCCAGTTCCGCCCATTCTCCGCCCCATGGCTGACTAATTTTTTTTATTTATGC
AGAGGCCGAGGCCGCCTCGGCCTCTGAGCTATTCCAGAAGTAGTGAGGAGGCTTTTTTGGAGGCCTAGGG
ACGTACCCAATTCGCCCTATAGTGAGTCGTATTACGCGCGCTCACTGGCCGTCGTTTTACAACGTCGTGA
CTGGGAAAACCCTGGCGTTACCCAACTTAATCGCCTTGCAGCACATCCCCCTTTCGCCAGCTGGCGTAAT
AGCGAAGAGGCCCGCACCGATCGCCCTTCCCAACAGTTGCGCAGCCTGAATGGCGAATGGG
[124 nt withheld, positions 3562-3685]
C
[91 nt withheld, positions 3687-3777]
A
[49 nt withheld, positions 3779-3827]
CCTTTGACGTTGGAGTCCACGTTCTTT
[37 nt withheld, positions 3855-3891]
ACCCTATCTCGGTCTATTCTTTTGATTTATAAGGGATTTTGCCGATTTCGGCCTATTGGTTAAAAAATGA
GCTGATTTAACAAAAATTTAACGCGAATTTTAACAAAATATTAACGCTTACAATTTAGGTGGCACTTTTC
GGGGAAATGTGCGCGGAACCCCTATTTGTTTATTTTTCTAAATACATTCAAATATGTATCCGCTCATGAG
ACAATAACCCTGATAAATGCTTCAATAATATTGAAAAAGGAAGAGTATGAGTATTCAACATTTCCGTGTC
GCCCTTATTCCCTTTTTTGCGGCATTTTGCCTTCCTGTTTTTGCTCACCCAGAAACGCTGGTGAAAGTAA
AAGATGCTGAAGATCAGTTGGGTGCACGAGTGGGTTACATCGAACTGGATCTCAACAGCGGTAAGATCCT
TGAGAGTTTTCGCCCCGAAGAACGTTTTCCAATGATGAGCACTTTTAAAGTTCTGCTATGTGGCGCGGTA
TTATCCCGTATTGACGCCGGGCAAGAGCAACTCGGTCGCCGCATACACTATTCTCAGAATGACTTGGTTG
AGTACTCACCAGTCACAGAAAAGCATCTTACGGATGGCATGACAGTAAGAGAATTATGCAGTGCTGCCAT
AACCATGAGTGATAACACTGCGGCCAACTTACTTCTGACAACGATCGGAGGACCGAAGGAGCTAACCGCT
TTTTTGCACAACATGGGGGATCATGTAACTCGCCTTGATCGTTGGGAACCGGAGCTGAATGAAGCCATAC
CAAACGACGAGCGTGACACCACGATGCCTGTAGCAATGGCAACAACGTTGCGCAAACTATTAACTGGCGA
ACTACTTACTCTAGCTTCCCGGCAACAATTAATAGACTGGATGGAGGCGGATAAAGTTGCAGGACCACTT
CTGCGCTCGGCCCTTCCGGCTGGCTGGTTTATTGCTGATAAATCTGGAGCCGGTGAGCGTGGGTCTCGCG
GTATCATTGCAGCACTGGGGCCAGATGGTAAGCCCTCCCGTATCGTAGTTATCTACACGACGGGGAGTCA
GGCAACTATGGATGAACGAAATAGACAGATCGCTGAGATAGGTGCCTCACTGATTAAGCATTGGTAACTG
TCAGACCAAGTTTACTCATATATACTTTAGATTGATTTAAAACTTCATTTTTAATTTAAAAGGATCTAGG
TGAAGATCCTTTTTGATAATCTCATGACCAAAATCCCTTAACGTGAGTTTTCGTTCCACTGAGCGTCAGA
CCCCGTAGAAAAGATCAAAGGATCTTCTTGAGATCCTTTTTTTCTGCGCGTAATCTGCTGCTTGCAAACA
AAAAAACCACCGCTACCAGCGGTGGTTTGTTTGCCGGATCAAGAGCTACCAACTCTTTTTCCGAAGGTAA
CTGGCTTCAGCAGAGCGCAGATACCAAATACTGTTCTTCTAGTGTAGCCGTAGTTAGGCCACCACTTCAA
GAACTCTGTAGCACCGCCTACATACCTCGCTCTGCTAATCCTGTTACCAGTGGCTGCTGCCAGTGGCGAT
AAGTCGTGTCTTACCGGGTTGGACTCAAGACGATAGTTACCGGATAAGGCGCAGCGGTCGGGCTGAACGG
GGGGTTCGTGCACACAGCCCAGCTTGGAGCGAACGACCTACACCGAACTGAGATACCTACAGCGTGAGCT
ATGAGAAAGCGCCACGCTTCCCGAAGGGAGAAAGGCGGACAGGTATCCGGTAAGCGGCAGGGTCGGAACA
GGAGAGCGCACGAGGGAGCTTCCAGGGGGAAACGCCTGGTATCTTTATAGTCCTGTCGGGTTTCGCCACC
TCTGACTTGAGCGTCGATTTTTGTGATGCTCGTCAGGGGGGCGGAGCCTATGGAAAAACGCCAGCAACGC
GGCCTTTTTACGGTTCCTGGCCTTTTGCTGGCCTTTTGCTCACATGTTCTTTCCTGCGTTATCCCCTGAT
TCTGTGGATAACCGTATTACCGCCTTTGAGTGAGCTGATACCGCTCGCCGCAGCCGAACGACCGAGCGCA
GCGAGTCAGTGAGCGAGGAAGCGGAAGAGCGCCCAATACGCAAACCGCCTCTCCCCGCGCGTTGGCCGAT
TCATTAATGCAGCTGGCACGACAGGTTTCCCGACTGGAAAGCGGGCAGTGAGCGCAACGCAATTAATGTG
AGTTAGCTCACTCATTAGGCACCCCAGGCTTTACACTTTATGCTTCCGGCTCGTATGTTGTGTGGAATTG
TGAGCGGATAACAATTTCACACAGGAAACAGCTATGACCATGATTACGCCAAGCGCGCAATTAACCCTCA
CTAAAGGGAACAAAAGCTGGAGCTGCAAGCTTAATGTAGTCTTATGCAATACTCTTGTAGTCTTGCAACA
TGGTAACGATGAGTTAGCAACATGCCTTACAAGGAGAGAAAAAGCACCGTGCATGCCGATTGGTGGAAGT
AAGGTGGTACGATCGTGCCTTATTAGGAAGGCAACAGACGGGTCTGACATGGATTGGACGAACCACTGAA
TTGCCGCATTGCAGAGATATTGTATTTAAGTGCCTAGCTCGATACATAAACGGGTCTCTCTGGTTAGACC
AGATCTGAGCCTGGGAGCTCTCTGGCTAACTAGGGAACCCACTGCTTAAGCCTCAATAAAGCTTGCCTTG
AGTGCTTCAAGTAGTGTGTGCCCGTCTGTTGTGTGACTCTGGTAACTAGAGATCCCTCAGACCCTTTTAG
TCAGTGTGGAAAATCTCTAGCAGTGGCGCCCGAACAGGGACTTGAAAGCGAAAGGGAAACCAGAGGAGCT
CTCTCGACGCAGGACTCGGCTTGCTGAAGCGCGCACGGCAAGAGGCGAGGGGCGGCGACTGGTGAGTACG
CCAAAAATTTTGACTAGCGGAGGCTAGAAGGAGAGAGATGGGTGCGAGAGCGTCAGTATTAAGCGGGGGA
GAATTAGATCGCGATGGGAAAAAATTCGGTTAAGGCCAGGGGGAAAGAAAAAATATAAATTAAAACATAT
AGTATGGGCAAGCAGGGAGCTAGAACGATTCGCAGTTAATCCTGGCCTGTTAGAAACATCAGAAGGCTGT
AGACAAATACTGGGACAGCTACAACCATCCCTTCAGACAGGATCAGAAGAACTTAGATCATTATATAATA
CAGTAGCAACCCTCTATTGTGTGCATCAAAGGATAGAGATAAAAGACACCAAGGAAGCTTTAGACAAGAT
AGAGGAAGAGCAAAACAAAAGTAAGACCACCGCACAGCAAGCGGCCGCTGATCTTCAGACCTGGAGGAGG
AGATATGAGGGACAATTGGAGAAGTGAATTATATAAATATAAAGTAGTAAAAATTGAACCATTAGGAGTA
GCACCCACCAAGGCAAAGAGAAGAGTGGTGCAGAGAGAAAAAAGAGCAGTGGGAATAGGAGCTTTGTTCC
TTGGGTTCTTGGGAGCAGCAGGAAGCACTATGGGCGCAGCGTCAATGACGCTGACGGTACAGGCCAGACA
ATTATTGTCTGGTATAGTGCAGCAGCAGAACAATTTGCTGAGGGCTATTGAGGCGCAACAGCATCTGTTG
CAACTCACAGTCTGGGGCATCAAGCAGCTCCAGGCAAGAATCCTGGCTGTGGAAAGATACCTAAAGGATC
AACAGCTCCTGGGGATTTGGGGTTGCTCTGGAAAACTCATTTGCACCACTGCTGTGCCTTGGAATGCTAG
TTGGAGTAATAAATCTCTGGAACAGATTTGGAATCACACGACCTGGATGGAGTGGGACAGAGAAATTAAC
AATTACACAAGCTTAATACACTCCTTAATTGAAGAATCGCAAAACCAGCAAGAAAAGAATGAACAAGAAT
TATTGGAATTAGATAAATGGGCAAGTTTGTGGAATTGGTTTAACATAACAAATTGGCTGTGGTATATAAA
ATTATTCATAATGATAGTAGGAGGCTTGGTAGGTTTAAGAATAGTTTTTGCTGTACTTTCTATAGTGAAT
AGAGTTAGGCAGGGATATTCACCATTATCGTTTCAGACCCACCTCCCAACCCCGAGGGGACCCAGAGAGG
GCCTATTTCCCATGATTCCTTCATATTTGCATATACGATACAAGGCTGTTAGAGAGATAATTAGAATTAA
TTTGACTGTAAACACAAAGATATTAGTACAAAATACGTGACGTAGAAAGTAATAATTTCTTGGGTAGTTT
GCAGTTTTAAAATTATGTTTTAAAATGGACTATCATATGCTTACCGTAACTTGAAAGTATTTCGATTTCT
TGGCTTTATATATCTTGTGGAAAGGACGAAACACCGGTCTGGCACAATAGAAAATCGTTTTAGAGCTAGA
AATAGCAAGTTAAAATAAGGCTAGTCCGTTATCAACTTGAAAAAGTGGCACCGAGTCGGTGCTTTTTTAA
GCTTGGCGTAACTAGATCTTGAGACAAATGGCAGTATTCATCCACAATTTTAAAAGAAAAGGGGGGATTG
GGGGGTACAGTGCAGGGGAAAGAATAGTAGACATAATAGCAACAGACATACAAACTAAAGAATTACAAAA
ACAAATTACAAAAATTCAAAATTTTCGGGTTTATTACAGGGACAGCAGAGATCCACTTTGGCGCCGGCTC
GAGGGGG
